>Addgene plasmid #148888 | pAc5.1B-lambdaN-HA-DmHelz-E958Q_AH | depositor full sequence | sequence record 291336 | Full Sequence
CTTCAAGGAATTAATTCTATATTCTAAAAACACAAATGATACTTCTAAAAAAAATCATGAATGGCATCAA
CTCTGAATCAAATCTTTGCAGATGCACCTACTTCTCATTTCCACTGTCACATCATTTTTCCAGATCTCGC
TGCCTGTTATGTGGCCCACAAACCAAGACACGTTTTATGGCCATTAAAGCTGGCTGATCGTCGCCAAACA
CCAAATACATATCAATATGTACATTCGAGAAAGAAGCGATCAAAGAAGCGTCTTCGGGCGAGTAGGAGAA
TGCGGAGGAGAAGGAGAACGAGCTGATCTAGTATCTCTCCACAATCCAATGCCAACTGACCAACTGGCCA
TATTCGGAGCAATTTGAAGCCAATTTCCATCGCCTGGCGATCGCTCCATTCTTGGCTATATGTTTTTCAC
CGTTCCCGGGGCCATTTTCAAAGACTCGTCGGTAAGATAAGATTGTGTCACTCGCTGTCTCTCTTCATTT
GTCGAAGAATGCTGAGGAATTTCGCGATGACGTCGGCGAGTATTTTGAAGAATGAGAATAATTTGTATTT
ATACGAAAATCAGTTAGTGGAATTTTCTACAAAAACATGTTATCTATAGATAATTTTGTTGCAAAATATG
TTGACTATGACAAAGATTGTATGTATATACCTTTAATGTATTCTCATTTTCTTATGTATTTATAATGGCA
ATGATGATACTGATGATATTTTAAGATGATGCCAGACCACAGGCTGATTTCTGCGTCTTTTGCCGAACGC
AGTGCATGTGCGGTTGTTGTTTTTTGGAATAGTTTCAATTTTCGGACTGTCCGCTTTGATTTCAGTTTCT
TGGCTTATTCAAAAAGCAAAGTAAAGCCAAAAAAGCGAGATGGCAATACCAAATGCGGCAAAACGGTAGT
GGAAGGAAAGGGGTGCGGGGCAGCGGAAGGAAGGGTGGGGCGGGGCGTGGCGGGGTCTGTGGCTGGGCGC
GACGTCACCGACGTTGGAGCCACTCCTTTGACCATGTGTGCGTGTGTGTATTATTCGTGTCTCGCCACTC
GCCGGTTGTTTTTTTCTTTTTATCTCGCTCTCTCTAGCGCCATCTCGTACGCATGCTCAACGCACCGCAT
GTTGCCGTGTCCTTTATGCGTCATTTTGGCTCGAAATAGGCAATTATTTAAACAAAGATTAGTCAACGAA
AACGCTAAAATAAATAAGTCTACAATATGGTTACTTATTGCCATGTGTGTGCAGCCAACGATAGCAACAA
AAGCAACAACACAGTGGCTTTCCCTCTTTCACTTTTTGTTTGCAAGCGCGTGCGAGCAAGACGGCACGAC
CGGCAAACGCAATTACGCTGACAAAGAGCAGACGAAGTTTTGGCCGAAAAACATCAAGGCGCCTGATACG
AATGCATTTGCAATAACAATTGCGATATTTAATATTGTTTATGAAGCTGTTTGACTTCAAAACACACAAA
AAAAAAAATAAAACAAATTATTTGAAAGAGAATTAGGAATCGGACAGCTTATCGTTACGGGCTAACAGCA
CACCGAGACGAAATAGCTTACCTGACGTCACAGCCTCTGGAAGAACTGCCGCCAAGCAGAGAGAGAGAGA
AAAAGAGGGAGAGCAGCTTAGACCGCATGTGCTTGTGTGTGAGGCGTCTCTCTCTTCGTCTCCTGTTTGC
GCAAACGCATAGACTGCACTGAGAAAATCGATTACCTATTTTTTATGAATGAATATTTGCACTATTACTA
TTCAAAACTATTAAGATAGCAATCACATTCAATAGCCAAATACTATACCACCTGAGCGATGCAACGAAAT
GATCAATTTGAGCAAAAATGCTGCATATTTAGGACGGCATCATTATAGAAATGCTTCTTGCTGTGTACTT
TTCTCTCGTCTGGCAGCTGTTTCGCCGTTATTGTTAAAACCGGCTTAAGTTAGGTGTGTTTTCTACGACT
AGTGATGCCCCTACTAGAAGATGTGTGTTGCACAAATGTCCCTGAATAACCAATTTGAAGTGCAGATAGC
AGTAAACGTAAGCTAATATGAATATTATTTAACTGTAATGTTTTAATATCGCTGGACATTACTAATAAAC
CCACTATAAACACATGTACATATGTATGTTTTGGCATACAATGAGTAGTTGGGGAAAAAATGTGTAAAAG
CACCGTGACCATCACAGCATAAAGATAACCAGCTGAAGTATCGAATATGAGTAACCCCCAAATTGAATCA
CATGCCGCAACTGATAGGACCCATGGAAGTACACTCTTCATGGCGATATACAAGACACACACAAGCACGA
ACACCCAGTTGCGGAGGAAATTCTCCGTAAATGAAAACCCAATCGGCGAACAATTCATACCCATATATGG
TAAAAGTTTTGAACGCGACTTGAGAGCGGAGAGCATTGCGGCTGATAAGGTTTTAGCGCTAAGCGGGCTT
TATAAAACGGGCTGCGGGACCAGTTTTCATATCACTACCGTTTGAGTTCTTGTGCTGTGTGGATACTCCT
CCCGACACAAAGCCGCTCCATCAGCCAGCAGTCGTCTAATCCAGAGACCCCGGATCGGGGTACCAACATG
GACGCACAAACACGACGACGTGAGCGTCGCGCTGAGAAACAAGCTCAATGGAAAGCTGCAAACGGTGGAT
CTCCTCCACATATGGCTTACCCATACGATGTTCCAGATTACGCTCCTCCAAGCTTGATGGCCGCCGAGAA
GGAGATGCAGGCCCACGACATGGTCCGACGACGGAGTTGGGCCCGTGCTGTGGCGCTCTACGACCAGCTG
ATTGCGCCCAGTCCCGGCCAGGGAAGCGGTGGCCAGAGTGCAGGATCAAGGGCCCAGAAGGACCAGCAGA
TCGCCTGCCTACTGGGACGATGCGAGTGCCTCCTAGAGCTGGGAAAGTTCGAGGGTTGTCTGGCGGACGC
CTACAAGGTGCTCACGCTGCTCTCCGAGCAAACAGAGTGCCTGGCCAGCGTGTCCAGGGCACGCCGATGG
CTCGTCCACGCTCTTTTCAAGATGCACAAGTACGGGGATGCCGAAATCTTCCTGAGCAAGTGGATCAACG
AGCTGAGCGGCCAGCAGATATACTCGGACATATCGAAAACCCTTGAGCGGTACAAGTCCATCATTCAGAT
GATCATGAACGGGCAGCACAAGGCGCAGGCCCTGAAGATCCCACACGCCCGTCTCGAGGACGAGATGGCT
ATACTGGATACCAAACTGGATCACTGGGCCACCAACAACCTGCCGCTGGACAAGTACAGCAAGCTGCTCA
GCAACAAGGGCTTGAAGAAGCGGGAGCAGCAGCAGCAACAGCAGCAGCAACAACAGCAGCAGAATGGCAA
TGGAATCGGCAGTTATGCGAGCAGCAGCAGTAGCTCCTCAACTGGCAGCAGCAGCACGATGTCCAGTTCC
AGCACAAGTCTCCACAAGACCAACGATCTGCTGGCGGCCATGAAGCTCACGGCAGGAAAACACCAGCCGG
GCTCCGGCGACGGATCTGGCTCGGATCAGGGCGATCAGGCGGCTCCATCGACCACCTGCAGCTACTGCAC
CATCACCTTTCAGACGAGGAACGAACTGCGACAGCACTGCCAGACCGAGGCGCACCAGAAGGTGATCATG
AGCGATGAGGGTCGTGACTGGAAGTGGCGTCCGCCGCCCCGTGGTTATACACTGGACACCTATTCCCTGT
GCGAGACGTTCAGCGAGGCGCACATCTGTCATTATGGAGCCCAGTGCGTGGAGGCCCATGGACAGGATGA
GTTGAACGAGTGGAAGGAGCGCTTCGAGTACCGGCGAATGCGGATGCAGAAGGCTTGTGAGAAGGAGCTC
TACGGCAAGTCGTACACGGAGCAAGTGCTGGATCGTTGGATTCAGGCGACAGCACCGGAGCGGGTGATGT
GCGAGCGAGTGCCGGACATGGAGGCACGCTGTGAGCAGCAGCTGGTGACTAGCATTAGCTCAAAGACCTC
CAAGCGGGAGTGGCTCTTCCAATTAGAGACGAAGAAGCCGCTAAAAGCGGTAGCCCTCTTGCAGGATGCC
CATCGAAATCACTTTGCCCTGAAGTCCATAAAAATGTGCAAGCCAACGGAGTCCAGCATGGAACTCAAAT
CAGACCAAGAGTGGCTGGCAGGCAGTTCATCGCAATCGGAGACTTCCAACGAGGACTCTGCTACTTTGAT
TCACGAAATCACAGTTGAGTTTCACACGGAGATCTACGGCACCTTTCGGCAAGCCATCTGCTTCGATGTG
GGTCAGGAGCCTTTGCTTGTGAGGCATCTGTGCGTGGATGTGTTGCCCGTGAACGATGCGGAGAAAATCG
AGGAGATCAAGCGGGACATCATTAACAGTTCTGCCACCCGATGGGATGTCGCCAATACGCAGCTCACACG
CTTCGAAACGACGATTGGTACTCATCTCAAAACGGAAGCGTATCTCAGCGATTTGGAACACGAAAGGGAG
CTATTGGAGAGGTATCCCTGTCCCAGGGCAGCCACTTTCACTCTGACCCAGTCGACCATTGTGGAGAAGC
GGTTGACGCAGAATAACTACCGCTCACGCATCCACGAGTTGTTGTCAGTGGAGGAGATTGCCCGCTATGA
GCAGATAGCGAGGTATAATGTAAGGACTCGTCTCACAGTGGCATCGAATTACATTCTTACCCCCGCGGGA
ATGGCCACCAGTACGGCCAAGTATTCCCTGGCAGGTGAACTGTTTGCTCTTATGCGTTTGGGCAAGGACA
TTTCGGAGGATACGTCTCCTGGCAGATTAATTCTCTCGAACTGCAGCAGTGTGTATATCTCAAAACCTGA
GGATCCCGATTCGAAAGCAGACCCAACTAAACGTGCAGTTTACGAAGCGTTGATCGAGGACAAAGGCAAG
AATGTGATTTACTTGAAACTATCCGCAAAATGTGTGGAGGCAATGGCTCTGCAGGCGGATACCGAACTGG
AGGTGGACATACAATTCCAGCTGAACCGAATGCCATACTGTGAGTGGCACAATGCGGTGGATAAGATCAC
AGATTTCCGGTTGATCTTTCCGGCTACGGAACTGGAACCGAGTATACCGTGGACACCGAAGAAGCAGTGG
GCCGATTCCTGTGAACCGAAGTTGAATGCCAAACAAAGGGAGGCCGTGAATGCCATTACCACAGCTCTGA
GCATTAAGTTGCCGCCAATCCTGCTGATAGGACCCTTTGGCACTGGAAAAACCTACACGCTGGCCCAAGC
TATCAAACAACTGCTCACGCAGCCGGAGGCCAAAATTCTGATCTGCACGCACTCGAATTCAGCCGCTGAC
TTGTACATCAAGGAATACCTGCATCCGTGGATCGAGGAGGGTTTGAAGGAGGCCACACCGTTGCGAGTTT
ACTACCATAAGAGATGGTCAGCCACGGTAAACGGTGTGGTGCAAAAATACTGCATCACCGATGGAGTTGG
CAACTTCCTAAGGCCCACTGTGGAGGATATAATGCGTCATAGAATTGTAGTTGTTACGCTGAGTATCAGC
ATGGAGTTGGCCACTTTGGGTCTGCCCAAGGGATTGTTCACTCACATCTTTCTGGACCAAGCTGCTCAGG
CAATGGAATGCGAGGCCATTATGCCGCTTGCTTTGGCCAATGATTCTACAAGGATCGTTTTGGCTGGAGA
TCACATGCAAATGAGTCCGGAACTGTTCTCAGCCTTTGCCAAGGAACGCAAGCTGCACATTTCGCTGTTG
GAGCGGCTGTACGACCACTATCCCTCCAACTTCCCCTGCAAGATCCTGCTGTGCGAGAACTACCGTGCCC
ACGAGGCCATCATCCGTTTCACTTCGGAGCTTTTCTACGAACAAAAGCTGGTGGCCTCCGGAAAACAGCC
ACGGCACGATCGCTTTTATCCCTTGACCTTCTTCACTACTCGGGGAGAGGATGTTCAGGATAAAAACTCA
ACTGCTTTCTATAATAATGCTGAAGTTTATGAGGTGGTGGAAAGGGTTTCCGAGCTGCGGAAACGTTGGC
CCAGTGCTTGGGGTAAACTGAATGATACCAGCATTGGCATTATGACTCCCTACTCGGATCAGGTGTTTCG
CATTCGTTCCGAGCTGAGAAAACGGCGCATGGGTGGAATATCCGTAGAACGTGTGCTCAATGTCCAGGGT
AAACAGTTTCGGGCGGTATTCCTCTCTACAGTTCGAACCCGACGCACCTGCATGCCCCAAGGAAGTGCCC
CTGGTTCCGCTTCCACAACCAGCATTGGCGATGCCGACGCAGACTATGGATTCTTGAGCAATTCCAAGCT
GCTGAACACGGCTATTACTCGTGCCCAGTCGTTGGTTGCAGTGGTTGGTGATCCCGTGGCTCTTTGTTCC
ATTGGTCGCTGCCGGAAAGTGTGGGAGCGTTTCATCGAAATCTGCGACGAACATAAAAGTCTTTTTGGCT
TAACTTGGTCGAACCTGCGCTCCCAACTGGATGGCGTGGAGCTTAAGCGTGGCTATGTGCTAAATCCTCT
GGCTCCCGAGTTCGTCCCGCGTGCCCTTCAACCGGAGGCATATCTGCGGGAGCAGGCTGCTCTCTATCTA
AATGGTCCGCAACACGGACACGGCGGCCATGGACCGCCGGGTCCTCCGGCTCATTTTGCCAACGCAGCTG
GAATGCTGGGTCCCGGACCCGCGGCCGCTGCTCACCAGATGAATCAAATGGCTGCTGCCATGGCTGCCAA
TCAGCAACAGCTCACAGCCCACATGTACTCCACCCACATGGCCATGATGGCCGCTGCCGTCGGAGGAAAG
TCTGGAAATGGCCCTGGACCAGGAACCGGCGGAGGACCCGGTCCTAGTCCAGGCCCACCTCCACACTACG
GCGGCGGCGGTGGTGGTGGCGGACACATGGGAATGAGAGGACCACCGCCACCGGCGCCGCATCTGCGTGG
AATGCCACCCGGTGGACCGCCACCCACACAGCAGCCAGGCGGAGCTGGTGGCGGCGGGGGTCCACCGCCA
CCATACGGACAATATCCAGCCATGCAGCACTGGCGACCACCGCAGCAGGGACAGAATCAAGGCCCAGGAC
AGCAGCCACCACAAAATCCGAATGCCAGTCTCTGGGGTCCGCCGCCGCAAACGAATCCGTGGAGTGTGCT
GCCGCCCAGTAAGCAGCCACAGCAACCTCAGCCACCGCCAGTTAGCGCGCCCGGACGTGGACCGGGTCCT
TTGCCACCGCCACTCAATGCAAACCCGTCTCTTCCACTGAGAGGTGGTAGTGTGCCGCCACCGCCGCCGA
ATGCCTCGACTGCTGCTCACCTGCTAAGGAATCCCAGCGAACTGGGCTACTTGGCCAAGAAGTCGCTGTA
CAACCATGGCCAGGCATTGCCGCATCATCAGCTTTATGGACCCGGACCAGGACCACCGCCGCCTCCATCG
CAGCAACAGCCGCAGGCACCGCCGATGGGTATGCAGAGGGGCAGCAGTGTGCCGAACGGACCCATGTCGC
CCATGGAGAACGGACCGCCGCCACCTCCCTATCTGAGGCACAATGGTAGTGGCTACAATCCGGGAGCACC
GCCACCGCCTCCGCAGCAACAACCACAGCCACCACCCAATCCGTTTATGTACGCCGGCAAGCAACCGTCT
CCGAGCTCTATGAGATTTGGACCAATGACGCACGAGCTACTCCCACCCAATGTAAGCATCTATGACATGG
CTTTTAATCCGAAAGACGAGCAATACAAGTGGTACGTTAAACTGCTTGAAACCGTGGGTCAGGATGGTGC
CAACAAGTTTGCGGAAATGCTGCGCCAGGTGATGGCCACAATGCAACAGCAGCAGCAGCAACATAAGCCA
CCGCAGCCACCGATGGCTAACAATCCGATGCTCAATAATCCGCACGTGCAGCGACCACAGTATCCCATGA
TGTATCCACAGGGTCAACAGCAACAGCAGCAGCAGCCCCCACAGCAATCTGTAGATGCTTCACCGCCGCT
GGAGAACTTCAACCAGCAGATCGATCTTGTTTTCAATTCGATTATGAATGGAGCCAATGATGTTGCGCAG
CCCATACTGCGCGATGTCCTGGGCATGGTAGCTGGCACGGGCAATGCTCCTGGTCCTCCGCTTAGCAACG
GTTTGAACGGAGTCGATCTCCAGCAGCAGCAGCAGCAACAACAGCAGCAGCAGCAAAGCCGCCTATTCGC
AATGATGCAGCAACAACAACAGCAGCAGCAACAACAACAGGCCAAGCCACCGCTAGGACCTGGACCACTT
TATCCCAATCATCTGGGCGGACCTGGTCTTCACCAGGCGCCGCCCAATGGTGGAGGTAATCTGAGCGGCG
TCGGAAACACCAACTTTATGGGCAACGCCGGAAATGCTCTGCTCAATGACAAGCCCTACAACAACGTGGG
CATGCACAACAACGTGGGCTTGAACATCGGTGGCGCAGGAGTTGCTGGTCACAATAGTAATAACAACAAT
GGAATGCTGACCAATGGCAACAACTCGGTGCCCTTGTATCGCCGCCAGGCGCACACCGGAAACGGGATTG
GAGGCGGAAATGGTGACTACAACAACATGCATGGAATGGATGCTGGCGCCAACTTGATAGAGGCACTCTT
CCAGGCAAACAACTCGGTGGTGGATCACTCGGTGAAGTCGTCGGACCATATGCACGGCCTGCTGTACAAC
AATTTCAATGGGCTGAAGGGCGGCGGCCACGAACTGGACCTGTTCCAGGCGATGGCGCCCAGTGTGCCGC
ACTCGGAGGCAGCTAATCATCACCAGCAGTCCTCTGGCTCATCGGCAACCACCTATGCGGCTGTGCTGAG
CCAGGGACCACAGGCGGTGGTTGGCGGAGGCGTTGGAACAGGACCATCGCCGGGACAGTCGCAGGCGCAG
GCGGGCGTGGCTGGTTCAGGAACGGGCGGAAAAGTCGCGCCGGCGGTTGGTGGTAACGATCTTCTGGAGA
AGGATCCGTTTGCGGCCATCCGGGAGTTGGGACAGGCCACGACCGGATTCTACAACTATTTTCAGTAATC
TAGAGGGCCCGCGGTTCGAAGGTAAGCCTATCCCTAACCCTCTCCTCGGTCTCGATTCTACGCGTACCGG
TCATCATCACCATCACCATTGAGTTTAAACCCGCTGATCAGCCTCGACTGTGCCTTCTAAGGCCTGAGCT
CGCTGATCAGCCTCGATCGAGGATCCAGACATGATAAGATACATTGATGAGTTTGGACAAACCACAACTA
GAATGCAGTGAAAAAAATGCTTTATTTGTGAAATTTGTGATGCTATTGCTTTATTTGTAACCATTATAAG
CTGCAATAAACAAGTTAACAACAACAATTGCATTCATTTTATGTTTCAGGTTCAGGGGGAGGTGTGGGAG
GTTTTTTAAAGCAAGTAAAACCTCTACAAATGTGGTATGGCTGATTATGATCAGTCGACCGATGCCCTTG
AGAGCCTTCAACCCAGTCAGCTCCTTCCGGTGGGCGCGGGGCATGACTATCGTCGCCGCACTTATGACTG
TCTTCTTTATCATGCAACTCGTAGGACAGGTGCCGGCAGCGCTCTGGGTCATTTTCGGCGAGGACCGCTT
TCGCTGGAGCGCGACGATGATCGGCCTGTCGCTTGCGGTATTCGGAATCTTGCACGCCCTCGCTCAAGCC
TTCGTCACTGGTCCCGCCACCAAACGTTTCGGCGAGAAGCAGGCCATTATCGCCGGCATGGCGGCCGACG
CGCTGGGCTACGTCTTGCTGGCGTTCGCGACGCGAGGCTGGATGGCCTTCCCCATTATGATTCTTCTCGC
TTCCGGCGGCATCGGGATGCCCGCGTTGCAGGCCATGCTGTCCAGGCAGGTAGATGACGACCATCAGGGA
CAGCTTCAAGGATCGCTCGCGGCTCTTACCAGCCAGCAAAAGGCCAGGAACCGTAAAAAGGCCGCGTTGC
TGGCGTTTTTCCATAGGCTCCGCCCCCCTGACGAGCATCACAAAAATCGACGCTCAAGTCAGAGGTGGCG
AAACCCGACAGGACTATAAAGATACCAGGCGTTTCCCCCTGGAAGCTCCCTCGTGCGCTCTCCTGTTCCG
ACCCTGCCGCTTACCGGATACCTGTCCGCCTTTCTCCCTTCGGGAAGCGTGGCGCTTTCTCAATGCTCAC
GCTGTAGGTATCTCAGTTCGGTGTAGGTCGTTCGCTCCAAGCTGGGCTGTGTGCACGAACCCCCCGTTCA
GCCCGACCGCTGCGCCTTATCCGGTAACTATCGTCTTGAGTCCAACCCGGTAAGACACGACTTATCGCCA
CTGGCAGCAGCCACTGGTAACAGGATTAGCAGAGCGAGGTATGTAGGCGGTGCTACAGAGTTCTTGAAGT
GGTGGCCTAACTACGGCTACACTAGAAGGACAGTATTTGGTATCTGCGCTCTGCTGAAGCCAGTTACCTT
CGGAAAAAGAGTTGGTAGCTCTTGATCCGGCAAACAAACCACCGCTGGTAGCGGTGGTTTTTTTGTTTGC
AAGCAGCAGATTACGCGCAGAAAAAAAGGATCTCAAGAAGATCCTTTGATCTTTTCTACGGGGTCTGACG
CTCAGTGGAACGAAAACTCACGTTAAGGGATTTTGGTCATGAGATTATCAAAAAGGATCTTCACCTAGAT
CCTTTTAAATTAAAAATGAAGTTTTAAATCAATCTAAAGTATATATGAGTAAACTTGGTCTGACAGTTAC
CAATGCTTAATCAGTGAGGCACCTATCTCAGCGATCTGTCTATTTCGTTCATCCATAGTTGCCTGACTCC
CCGTCGTGTAGATAACTACGATACGGGAGGGCTTACCATCTGGCCCCAGTGCTGCAATGATACCGCGAGA
CCCACGCTCACCGGCTCCAGATTTATCAGCAATAAACCAGCCAGCCGGAAGGGCCGAGCGCAGAAGTGGT
CCTGCAACTTTATCCGCCTCCATCCAGTCTATTAATTGTTGCCGGGAAGCTAGAGTAAGTAGTTCGCCAG
TTAATAGTTTGCGCAACGTTGTTGCCATTGCTGCAGGCATCGTGGTGTCACGCTCGTCGTTTGGTATGGC
TTCATTCAGCTCCGGTTCCCAACGATCAAGGCGAGTTACATGATCCCCCATGTTGTGCAAAAAAGCGGTT
AGCTCCTTCGGTCCTCCGATCGTTGTCAGAAGTAAGTTGGCCGCAGTGTTATCACTCATGGTTATGGCAG
CACTGCATAATTCTCTTACTGTCATGCCATCCGTAAGATGCTTTTCTGTGACTGGTGAGTACTCAACCAA
GTCATTCTGAGAATAGTGTATGCGGCGACCGAGTTGCTCTTGCCCGGCGTCAACACGGGATAATACCGCG
CCACATAGCAGAACTTTAAAAGTGCTCATCATTGGAAAACGTTCTTCGGGGCGAAAACTCTCAAGGATCT
TACCGCTGTTGAGATCCAGTTCGATGTAACCCACTCGTGCACCCAACTGATCTTCAGCATCTTTTACTTT
CACCAGCGTTTCTGGGTGAGCAAAAACAGGAAGGCAAAATGCCGCAAAAAAGGGAATAAGGGCGACACGG
AAATGTTGAATACTCATACTCTTCCTTTTTCAATATTATTGAAGCATTTATCAGGGTTATTGTCTCATGA
GCGGATACATATTTGAATGTATTTAGAAAAATAAACAAATAGGGGTTCCGCGCACATTTCCCCGAAAAGT
GCCACCTGACGTCTAAGAAACCATTATTATCATGACATTAACCTATAAAAATAGGCGTATCACGAGGCCC
TTTCGT
Features (pLannotate 1.2.2; 11 found; start..end, strand, type, name):
     56..2568    +  promoter       Ac5 promoter: Drosophila melanogaster actin 5C promoter
   2588..2653    +  CDS            N (fragment): REGN_LAMBD - Experimental evidence at protein level: Swiss-Prot protein existence level 1. Plays a role as a transcriptional antitermination factor that allows the virus to initiate its lytic phase. Activates expression of the delayed viral early genes by modifying host RNA polymerase (RNAP) into a form that is resistant to termination signals. This antitermination function requires the host NusA protein which serves to stabilize the interaction between antitermination protein N and host RNA polymerase. From Escherichia phage lambda (Bacteriophage lambda).
   2678..2704    +  CDS            3xHA (fragment): three tandem HA epitope tags
   3644..6541    +  CDS            HELZ (fragment): HELZ_HUMAN - Also known as DRHC, KIAA0054. Experimental evidence at protein level: Swiss-Prot protein existence level 1. May act as a helicase that plays a role in RNA metabolism in multiple tissues and organs within the developing embryo. From Homo sapiens (Human).
   9051..9092    +  CDS            V5 tag: epitope tag from simian virus 5
   9192..9326    -  polyA_signal   SV40 poly(A) signal: SV40 polyadenylation signal
   9349..9433    -  CDS            large T antigen (fragment): large T antigen from SV40 (simian virus 40)
   9434..9904    +  CDS            TcR (fragment): tetracycline efflux protein; tet; confers resistance to tetracycline
   9948..10536   -  rep_origin     ori: high-copy-number ColE1/pMB1/pBR322/pUC origin of replication
  10707..11567   -  CDS            AmpR: β-lactamase; bla; confers resistance to ampicillin, carbenicillin, and related antibiotics
  11568..11672   -  promoter       AmpR promoter: bla
