[The description below was written by a language model from this plasmid's Addgene catalogue record and pLannotate feature annotations shown in this document.]
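Description:
pAc5.1B-lambdaN-HA-DmHelz-E958Q_AH is an insect-cell expression plasmid of about 11.8 kb for producing a tagged mutant of the Drosophila melanogaster Helz protein (gene CG9425). The catalogue lists the backbone as unknown, although the name and annotated parts point to a pAc5.1-type vector. It carries a ColE1/pUC-type origin and an ampicillin resistance gene (β-lactamase with its own promoter) for propagation and selection in E. coli. The origin is annotated as high copy, whereas the repository entry records the plasmid as low copy. A short tetracycline-resistance fragment and a piece of SV40 large T antigen are also annotated. These appear to be non-functional backbone remnants, and no selection marker for insect cells is annotated.

Expression is driven by the strong, constitutive Drosophila actin 5C promoter and terminated by an SV40 polyadenylation signal. Downstream of the promoter, the open reading frame begins with a short fragment of the bacteriophage lambda N protein, followed by an HA epitope and then the Helz coding sequence. The annotation tool recognised only the central part of this sequence, through its similarity to human HELZ. The lambda N peptide binds boxB RNA hairpins, so such fusions are typically used to tether a protein to a boxB-containing reporter mRNA and test its effect on that transcript. This fits the associated study of HELZ, CCR4-NOT and decay of bound mRNAs. The E958Q substitution is named in the record, but its functional consequence is not stated. The depositor also notes two silent changes and two non-silent changes (G1374S, R2076G) relative to the reference variant. A vector-derived V5 tag lies downstream of the insert, and the record does not say whether it is translated in frame. The depositor sequence may be theoretical rather than fully verified.
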