Addgene plasmid #148888: pAc5.1B-lambdaN-HA-DmHelz-E958Q_AH
Purpose: Insect Expression of DmHelzE958Q
Depositing lab: Elisa Izaurralde. Depositing organization: Max Planck Institute for Developmental Biology. Publication: HELZ directly interacts with CCR4-NOT and causes decay of bound mRNAs. Hanet A, Rasch F, Weber R, Ruscica V, Fauser M, Raisch T, Kuzuoglu-Ozturk D, Chang CT, Bhandari D, Igreja C, Wohlbold L. Life Sci Alliance. 2019 Sep 30;2(5). pii: 2/5/e201900405. doi: 10.26508/lsa.201900405. Print 2019 Oct. PubMed 31570513.
Backbone
  Vector backbone: Unknown
  Vector type: Insect Expression
Growth in bacteria
  Bacterial resistance: Ampicillin, 100 μg/mL
  Growth temperature: 37°C
  Growth strain: DH5alpha
  Copy number: Low Copy
Gene/Insert
  Gene/Insert name: DmHelzE958Q
  Species: D. melanogaster (fly)
  Mutation: two silent an two non silent G1374S, R2076G mutations compared to the variant B NCBI:NM_20636.2
  Entrez Gene: CG9425 (a.k.a. Dmel_CG9425, Dmel\CG9425)
  Cloning method: Unknown
Terms and licenses: Academic/Nonprofit Terms; Industry Terms: Not Available to Industry
Depositor comments: Plasmids from this collection were made available to the research community and donated after the lab closed. Please note that the sequence provided by the depositing laboratory may be theoretical/predicted or based on Sanger sequencing results. There may be discrepancies between sequencing results obtained by Addgene and the depositor sequence. If an Addgene verified sequence is not available, please contact before placing your order to request that our lab fully sequence the plasmid.
How to cite: pAc5.1B-lambdaN-HA-DmHelz-E958Q_AH was a gift from Elisa Izaurralde (Addgene plasmid # 148888 ; http://n2t.net/addgene:148888 ; RRID:Addgene_148888)
